>Addgene plasmid #25054 | pCDNA3 T7 BimL(S44A,DE) | depositor partial sequence | sequence record 11554 | Author sequence
AAGCTTATGGCTAGCATGACTGGTGGACAGCAAATGGGTGGATCCGCAAAGCAACCTTCTGATGTAAGTT
CTGAGTGTGACCGAGAAGGTAGACAATTGCAGCCTGCGGAGAGGCCTCCCCAGCTCAGACCTGGGGCCCC
TACCTCCCTACAGACAGAGCCACAAGACAGGGCCCCAGCACCCATGAGTTGTGACAAATCAACACAAACC
CCAAGTCCTCCTTGCCAGGCCTTCAACCACTATCTCAGTGCAATGGCTTCCATGAGGCAGGCTGAACCTG
CAGATATGCGCCCAGAGATATGGATCGCCCAAGAGGATCGGCGTGAAGGAGACGAGTTTAACGCTTACTA
TGCAAGGAGGGTATTTTTGAATAATTACCAAGCAGCCGAAGACCACCCACGAATGGTTATCTTACGACTG
TTACGTTACATTGTCCGCCTGGTGTGGAGAATGCATTGAGAATTC
