>Addgene plasmid #25054 | pCDNA3 T7 BimL(S44A,DE) | addgene partial sequence | sequence record 32094 | 25054 with CMV-F
TTAGCGAGCTCTCTGGCTACTAGAGAACCCACTGCTTACTGGCTTATCGAAATTAATACGACTCACTATA
GGGAGACCCAAGCTTATGGCTAGCATGACTGGTGGACAGCAAATGGGTGGATCCGCAAAGCAACCTTCTG
ATGTAAGTTCTGAGTGTGACCGAGAAGGTAGACAATTGCAGCCTGCGGAGAGGCCTCCCCAGCTCAGACC
TGGGGCCCCTACCTCCCTACAGACAGAGCCACAAGACAGGGCCCCAGCACCCATGAGTTGTGACAAATCA
ACACAAACCCCAAGTCCTCCTTGCCAGGCCTTCAACCACTATCTCAGTGCAATGGCTTCCATGAGGCAGG
CTGAACCTGCAGATATGCGCCCAGAGATATGGATCGCCCAAGAGGATCGGCGTGAAGGAGACGAGTTTAA
CGCTTACTATGCAAGGAGGGTATTTTTGAATAATTACCAAGCAGCCGAAGACCACCCACGAATGGTTATC
TTACGACTGTTACGTTACATTGTCCGCCTGGTGTGGAGAATGCATTGAGAATTCTGCAGATATCCATCAC
ACTGGCGGCCGCTCGAGCATGCATCTAGAGGGCCCTATTCTATAGTGTCACCTAAATGCTAGAGCTCGCT
GATCAGCCTCGACTGTGCCTTCTAGTTGCCAGCCATCTGTTGTTTGCCCCTCCCCCGTGCCTTCCTTGAC
CCTGGAAGGTGCCACTCCCACTGTCCTTTCCTAATAAAATGAGGAAATTGCATCGCATTGTCTGAGTAGG
TGTCATTCTATTCTGGGGGGTGGGGTGGGGCAGGACAGCAAGGGGGAGGATTGGGAAGACAATAGCAGGC
ATGCTGGGGATGCGGTGGGCTCTATGGCTTCTGAGGCGGAAAGAACCAGCTGGGGCTCTAGGGGGT
