[The description below was written by a language model from this plasmid's Addgene catalogue record.]
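Description:
pCDNA3 T7 BimL(S44A,DE) is a mammalian expression plasmid built on the Invitrogen pcDNA3 backbone (about 5.4 kb without insert). It is propagated in E. coli as a high-copy plasmid under ampicillin selection. No feature table accompanies the record, so individual backbone elements are not itemised. pcDNA3 is, however, a standard vector in which a CMV immediate-early promoter drives the cloned open reading frame, and it normally carries a neomycin resistance cassette for G418 selection in mammalian cells. The listed T7 and SP6 sequencing primers correspond to the phage promoter sites that flank the polylinker in this backbone.

The insert is a roughly 450 bp cDNA encoding the human BimL isoform of BCL2L11 (Bim), a pro-apoptotic BH3-only member of the Bcl2 family. It was cloned between HindIII and EcoRI sites, both of which are retained. An N-terminal T7 epitope tag allows the protein to be detected or immunoprecipitated. The coding sequence carries three substitutions: serine 44 to alanine, leucine 92 to aspartic acid, and isoleucine 95 to glutamic acid. Replacing a serine with alanine is a conventional way to prevent phosphorylation at that residue. The "DE" pair swaps two hydrophobic residues for acidic ones, but the record does not state the functional effect of these changes.

The associated publication concerns JNK phosphorylation of Bim-related proteins and Bax-dependent apoptosis. The construct therefore most likely serves as a mutant comparator to wild-type BimL in transfection experiments on how phosphorylation regulates Bim's apoptotic activity.
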