Addgene plasmid #25054: pCDNA3 T7 BimL(S44A,DE)
Depositing lab: Roger Davis. Depositing organization: University of Massachusetts, Worcester. Publication: JNK phosphorylation of Bim-related members of the Bcl2 family induces Bax-dependent apoptosis. Lei K, Davis RJ. Proc Natl Acad Sci U S A. 2003 Mar 4. 100(5):2432-7. 10.1073/pnas.0438011100 PubMed 12591950.
Backbone
  Vector backbone: pcDNA3
  Backbone manufacturer: invitrogen
  Backbone size w/o insert (bp): 5446
  Vector type: Mammalian Expression
Growth in bacteria
  Bacterial resistance: Ampicillin, 100 μg/mL
  Growth temperature: 37°C
  Growth strain: DH5alpha
  Copy number: High Copy
Gene/Insert
  Gene/Insert name: BimL (S44A,DE) (alt name: BCL2-like 11)
  Species: H. sapiens (human)
  Insert size (bp): 452
  Mutation: Changed serine 44 to alanine changed leucine 92 to aspartic acid changed isoleucine 95 to glutamic acid
  GenBank ID: AF032458
  Entrez Gene: BCL2L11 (a.k.a. BAM, BIM, BOD)
  Tag / fusion protein: T7 (N terminal on insert)
  Cloning method: Restriction Enzyme; 5′ cloning site Hind III (not destroyed); 3′ cloning site EcoRI (not destroyed)
  Sequencing primers: 5′ T7; 3′ SP6
Terms and licenses: Academic/Nonprofit Terms; Industry Terms: Not Available to Industry
How to cite: pCDNA3 T7 BimL(S44A,DE) was a gift from Roger Davis (Addgene plasmid # 25054 ; http://n2t.net/addgene:25054 ; RRID:Addgene_25054)
